Addgene plasmid #67377: pDEST14-ARL4
Purpose: Expression of native hArl4 in E. coli
Depositing lab: Richard Kahn. Depositing organization: Emory University. Publication: Tool box: Plasmids for the expression or knockdown of human ARF Family GTPases (ARF/ARL/SAR) and their co-expression in bacteria with N-myristoyltransferases. Kerr SC, Kahn RA. Cell Logist. 2015 Sep 21;5(3):e1090523. doi: 10.1080/21592799.2015.1090523. eCollection 2015 Jul-Sep. PubMed 27057421.
Backbone
  Vector backbone: pDEST14
  Backbone manufacturer: Life Technologies
  Vector type: Bacterial Expression
Growth in bacteria
  Bacterial resistance: Ampicillin, 100 μg/mL
  Growth temperature: 37°C
  Growth strain: DH5alpha
  Copy number: High Copy
Gene/Insert
  Gene/Insert name: ARL4 (alt name: pRK9s-D14)
  Species: H. sapiens (human)
  Mutation: bp 105 A to T; silent mutation
  Entrez Gene: ARL4A (a.k.a. ARL4)
  Promoter: T7
  Cloning method: Gateway Cloning
  Sequencing primers: 5′ T7; 3′ T7-term
Terms and licenses: Academic/Nonprofit Terms; Industry Terms: Not Available to Industry
How to cite: pDEST14-ARL4 was a gift from Richard Kahn (Addgene plasmid # 67377 ; http://n2t.net/addgene:67377 ; RRID:Addgene_67377)
