[The description below was written by a language model from this plasmid's Addgene catalogue record.]
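Description:
pDEST14-ARL4 is a bacterial expression plasmid built on the commercial Gateway destination vector pDEST14 and designed to produce human ARL4 (Entrez gene ARL4A, an ARF-like small GTPase of the ARF family) in E. coli. The coding sequence was introduced by Gateway recombination cloning, which places it downstream of a T7 promoter. The use of a T7 terminator sequencing primer indicates that a T7 terminator lies beyond the insert. Transcription from a T7 promoter depends on T7 RNA polymerase, so protein production generally requires a host strain that supplies that polymerase, whereas the plasmid is maintained in a standard cloning strain (DH5alpha) that does not express the insert. The plasmid is selected with ampicillin and is listed as high copy. The record does not name the origin of replication, and no feature table is provided.

The stated purpose is expression of "native" human ARL4, which suggests the protein is made without an added affinity or epitope tag, and no tags are listed in the record. The insert carries a single nucleotide change, A to T at base pair 105, which is silent and so leaves the encoded amino-acid sequence unchanged. The construct belongs to a published toolbox of plasmids for expressing or knocking down human ARF family GTPases (ARF, ARL and SAR proteins), which also includes co-expression with N-myristoyltransferases in bacteria. The record does not describe any co-expression component in this particular plasmid. Its likely use is as a source of recombinant untagged ARL4 for biochemical work, although the record specifies nothing beyond expression in E. coli.
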