>Addgene plasmid #67377 | pDEST14-ARL4 | addgene partial sequence | sequence record 118962 | T7 5'-TAATACGACTCACTATAGGG-3'
AAAAAGCAGGCTTAGAAGGAGATAGAACCATGGGGAATGGGCTGTCAGACCAGACTTCTATCCTGTCCAA
CCTGCCTTCATTTCAGTCTTTCCACATTGTTATTCTGGGTTTGGACTGTGCTGGAAAGACAACTGTCTTA
TACAGGCTGCAGTTCAATGAATTTGTAAATACCGTACCTACCAAAGGATTTAACACTGAGAAAATTAAGG
TAACCTTGGGAAATTCTAAAACAGTCACTTTTCACTTCTGGGATGTAGGTGGTCAGGAGAAATTAAGGCC
ACTGTGGAAGTCATATACCAGATGCACAGATGGCATTGTATTTGTTGTGGACTCTGTTGATGTCGAAAGG
ATGGAAGAAGCCAAAACTGAACTTCACAAAATAACTAGGATATCAGAAAATCAGGGAGTCCCTGTACTTA
TAGTTGCTAACAAACAAGATTTGAGGAACTCATTGTCACTTTCAGAAATTGAGAAATTGTTAGCAATGGG
TGAACTGAGCTCATCAACTCCTTGGCATTTGCAGCCTACCTGTGCAATCATAGGAGATGGCCTAAAGGAA
GGACTTGAGAAACTACATGATATGATCATTAAAAGAAGAAAAATGTTGCGGCAACAGAAAAAGAAAAGAT
GATAGGACCCAGCTTTCTTGTACAAAGTGGTGATGATCCGGCTGCTAACAAAGCCCGAAAGGAAGCTGAG
TTGGCTGCTGCCACCGCTGAGCAATAACTAGCATAACCCCTTGGGGCCTCTAAACGGGTCTTGAGGGGTT
TTTTGCTGAAAGGAGGAACTATATCCGGATATCCACAGGACGGGGTGTGGTCGCCATGATCGCGTAGTCG
ATAGTGGCTCCAAGTAGCGAAGCGAGCAGGAACTGGGCCGGCGGCCAAAGCGGTCGGACAGTGGCTCCGA
AGAACGGGTGCGCATAGAAATTGCATCAACGCATATAGCGC
